>Addgene plasmid #145701 | pGBW-m4046756 | depositor full sequence | sequence record 287878 | Full Sequence
GATCTCGATCCCGCGAAATTAATACGACTCACTATAGGGGAATTGTGAGCGGATAACAATTCCCCTCTAG
AAATAATTTTGTTTAACTTTAAGAAGGAGACTCTTCTATGAAGATCATACTATTCCTCGCCTTGATCACC
CTGGCAACGTGTGAACTGTATCACTACCAAGAGTGCGTTCGCGGTACTACTGTCCTGCTTAAAGAACCAT
GCAGCTCAGGGACCTACGAAGGCAACTCTCCGTTTCATCCTCTGGCGGACAATAAATTCGCTTTAACATG
CTTTTCGACTCAGTTCGCTTTCGCTTGTCCCGATGGCGTAAAACACGTGTACCAGCTGCGTGCGCGTTCC
GTTTCTCCGAAACTGTTTATTCGACAGGAGGAAGTGCAGGAACTGTATTCCCCGATTTTCCTGATCGTAG
CCGCAATCGTTTTCATCACCCTGTGCTTTACCCTTAAGCGCAAAACTGAGGAGAACCTGTACTTTCAAAG
CTGGAGCCATCCGCAGTTTGAAAAATAACCGGCTTATCGGTCAGTTTCACCTGATTTACGTAAAAACCCG
CTTCGGCGGGTTTTTGCTTTTGGAGGGGCAGAAAGATGAATGACTGTCCACGACGCTATACCCAAAAGAA
ATTGAGATCCTTTTTTTCTGCGCGTAATCTGCTGCTTGCAAACAAAAAAACCACCGCTACCAGCGGTGGT
TTGTTTGCCGGATCAAGAGCTACCAACTCTTTTTCCGAAGGTAACTGGCTTCAGCAGAGCGCAGATACCA
AATACTGTTCTTCTAGTGTAGCCGTAGTTAGGCCACCACTTCAAGAACTCTGTAGCACCGCCTACATACC
TCGCTCTGCTAATCCTGTTACCAGTGGCTGCTGCCAGTGGCGATAAGTCGTGTCTTACCGGGTTGGACTC
AAGACGATAGTTACCGGATAAGGCGCAGCGGTCGGGCTGAACGGGGGGTTCGTGCACACAGCCCAGCTTG
GAGCGAACGACCTACACCGAACTGAGATACCTACAGCGTGAGCTATGAGAAAGCGCCACGCTTCCCGAAG
GGAGAAAGGCGGACAGGTATCCGGTAAGCGGCAGGGTCGGAACAGGAGAGCGCACGAGGGAGCTTCCAGG
GGGAAACGCCTGGTATCTTTATAGTCCTGTCGGGTTTCGCCACCTCTGACTTGAGCGTCGATTTTTGTGA
TGCTCGTCAGGGGGGCGGAGCCTATGGAAATTGATCGGGCACGTAAGAGGTTCCAACTTTCACCATAATG
AAATAAGATCACTACCGGGCGTATTTTTTGAGTTATCGAGATTTTCAGGAGCTAAGGAAGCTAAAATGGA
GAAAAAAATCACTGGATATACCACCGTTGATATATCCCAATGGCATCGTAAAGAACATTTTGAGGCATTT
CAGTCAGTTGCTCAATGTACCTATAACCAGACCGTTCAGCTGGATATTACGGCCTTTTTAAAGACCGTAA
AGAAAAATAAGCACAAGTTTTATCCGGCCTTTATTCACATTCTTGCCCGCCTGATGAATGCTCATCCGGA
ATTTCGTATGGCAATGAAAGACGGTGAGCTGGTGATATGGGATAGTGTTCACCCTTGTTACACCGTTTTC
CATGAGCAAACTGAAACGTTTTCATCGCTCTGGAGTGAATACCACGACGATTTCCGGCAGTTTCTACACA
TATATTCGCAAGATGTGGCGTGTTACGGTGAAAACCTGGCCTATTTCCCTAAAGGGTTTATTGAGAATAT
GTTTTTCGTTTCAGCCAATCCCTGGGTGAGTTTCACCAGTTTTGATTTAAACGTGGCCAATATGGACAAC
TTCTTCGCCCCCGTTTTCACCATGGGCAAATATTATACGCAAGGCGACAAGGTGCTGATGCCGCTGGCGA
TTCAGGTTCATCATGCCGTTTGTGATGGCTTCCATGTCGGCAGAATGCTTAATGAATTACAACAGTACTG
CGATGAGTGGCAGGGCGGGGCGTAATTTGATATCGAGCTCGCTTGGACTCCTGTTGATAGATCCAGTAAT
GACCTCAGAACTCCATCTGGATTTGTTCAGAACGCTCGGTTGCCGCCGGGCGTTTTTTATTGGT
Features (pLannotate 1.2.2; 8 found; start..end, strand, type, name):
     20..38      +  promoter       T7 promoter: promoter for bacteriophage T7 RNA polymerase
     39..63      +  protein_bind   lac operator: The lac repressor binds to the lac operator to inhibit transcription in E. coli. This inhibition can be relieved by adding lactose or isopropyl-β-D-thiogalactopyranoside (IPTG). lac repressor encoded by lacI
     78..100     +  RBS            RBS: efficient ribosome binding site from bacteriophage T7 gene 10 (Olins and Rangwala, 1989)
    108..470     +  CDS            NS7A_SARS2: Experimental evidence at protein level: Swiss-Prot protein existence level 1. Plays a role as antagonist of host tetherin (BST2), disrupting its antiviral effect. Acts by binding to BST2 thereby interfering with its glycosylation. May suppress small interfering RNA (siRNA). May bind to host ITGAL, thereby playing a role in attachment or modulation of leukocytes. From Severe acute respiratory syndrome coronavirus 2 (2019-nCoV) (SARS-CoV-2).
    632..1220    +  rep_origin     ori: high-copy-number ColE1/pMB1/pBR322/pUC origin of replication
   1228..1325    +  promoter       cat promoter: promoter of the E. coli cat gene encoding chloramphenicol acetyltransferase
   1326..1982    +  CDS            cat: CAT_ECOLX - Experimental evidence at protein level: Swiss-Prot protein existence level 1. This enzyme is an effector of chloramphenicol resistance in bacteria. From Escherichia coli. This protein is used as a marker in many commonly used cloning vectors, such as pACYC184.
   2056..2090    +  terminator     lambda t0 terminator: minimal transcription terminator from phage lambda (Scholtissek and Grosse, 1987)
