[The description below was written by a language model from this plasmid's Addgene catalogue record and pLannotate feature annotations shown in this document.]
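Description:
pGBW-m4046756 is a compact bacterial expression plasmid (about 2.1 kb in the full sequence record) built to produce the SARS-CoV-2 ORF7a accessory protein in Escherichia coli. Its minimal synthetic backbone consists of little more than a high-copy ColE1/pUC-type origin of replication and a chloramphenicol acetyltransferase gene driven by its native cat promoter, so the plasmid is maintained at high copy and selected with chloramphenicol. A lambda t0 terminator lies downstream of the resistance gene.

The expression cassette follows the familiar T7/lac design. A bacteriophage T7 promoter is immediately followed by a lac operator, so transcription requires a host supplying T7 RNA polymerase and is held off by lac repressor until induced with IPTG or lactose. No lacI gene is annotated on the plasmid, so repressor would presumably have to come from the host. A strong ribosome binding site from T7 gene 10 precedes the start codon. The ORF7a coding sequence, roughly 360 bp, has been recoded for E. coli codon usage while corresponding to the viral reference protein. According to the catalogue entry, the backbone adds a C-terminal TEV protease cleavage site and a StrepII tag, allowing affinity purification on Strep-Tactin resin and later removal of the tag. These elements are not separately annotated in the feature table, nor is a dedicated terminator for the T7 transcript.

ORF7a is described as an antagonist of the host restriction factor tetherin (BST2). The construct is suited to recombinant production of the protein for biochemical, structural or antibody-related work, although the record states only bacterial expression as its purpose.
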