Addgene plasmid #145701: pGBW-m4046756
Purpose: Bacterial Expression plasmid for SARS-CoV-2 ORF7a protein
Depositing lab: Ginkgo Bioworks & Benjie Chen. Depositing organization: Ginkgo Bioworks.
Backbone
  Vector backbone: ori-013 - marker | cmR
  Backbone size w/o insert (bp): 1462
  Vector type: Bacterial Expression
Growth in bacteria
  Bacterial resistance: Chloramphenicol, 25 μg/mL
  Growth temperature: 30°C
  Growth strain: DH5alpha
  Copy number: High Copy
Gene/Insert
  Gene/Insert name: SARS-CoV-2 ORF7a protein
  Species: Escherichia coli str. K-12 substr. MG1655; Severe acute respiratory syndrome coronavirus 2
  Insert size (bp): 359
  Mutation: Escherichia coli recode 1
  Entrez Gene: ORF7a (a.k.a. GU280_gp07)
  Promoter: Promoter | pT7 ; Operator | lacO ; RBS | T7_rbs ; Start Codon | ATG
  Tag / fusion protein: Cleavable TEV;StrepII (C terminal on backbone)
  Cloning method: Unknown
Resource information
  A portion of this plasmid was derived from a plasmid made by: GinkgoBioworks
Depositor comments: NCBI Reference Sequence: YP_009724395.1
How to cite: pGBW-m4046756 was a gift from Ginkgo Bioworks & Benjie Chen (Addgene plasmid # 145701)
